>Addgene plasmid #157930 | pLL3.7-Rictor-shRNA | addgene full sequence | sequence record 310643 | Addgene NGS Result
GATCCGACGCGCCATCTCTAGGCCCGCGCCGGCCCCCTCGCACAGACTTGTGGGAGAAGCTCGGCTACTC
CCCTGCCCCGGTTAATTTGCATATAATATTTCCTAGTAACTATAGAGGCTTAATGTGCGATAAAAGACAG
ATAATCTGTTCTTTTTAATACTAGCTACATTTTACATGATAGGCTTGGATTTCTATAAGAGATACAAATA
CTAAATTATTATTTTAAAAAACAGCACAAAAGGAAACTCACCCTAACTGTAAAGTAATTGTGTGTTTTGA
GACTATAAATATCCCTTGGAGAAAAGCCTTGTTTGCCAGTAAGATGGGAATCATTTTCAAGAGAAATGAT
TCCCATCTTACTGGCTTTTTTCTCGAGGTCGACGGTATCGATAAGCTCGCTTCACGAGATTCCAGCAGGT
CGAGGGACCTAATAACTTCGTATAGCATACATTATACGAAGTTATATTAAGGGTTCCAAGCTTAAGCGGC
CGCGTGGATAACCGTATTACCGCCATGCATTAGTTATTAATAGTAATCAATTACGGGGTCATTAGTTCAT
AGCCCATATATGGAGTTCCGCGTTACATAACTTACGGTAAATGGCCCGCCTGGCTGACCGCCCAACGACC
CCCGCCCATTGACGTCAATAATGACGTATGTTCCCATAGTAACGCCAATAGGGACTTTCCATTGACGTCA
ATGGGTGGAGTATTTACGGTAAACTGCCCACTTGGCAGTACATCAAGTGTATCATATGCCAAGTACGCCC
CCTATTGACGTCAATGACGGTAAATGGCCCGCCTGGCATTATGCCCAGTACATGACCTTATGGGACTTTC
CTACTTGGCAGTACATCTACGTATTAGTCATCGCTATTACCATGGTGATGCGGTTTTGGCAGTACATCAA
TGGGCGTGGATAGCGGTTTGACTCACGGGGATTTCCAAGTCTCCACCCCATTGACGTCAATGGGAGTTTG
TTTTGGCACCAAAATCAACGGGACTTTCCAAAATGTCGTAACAACTCCGCCCCATTGACGCAAATGGGCG
GTAGGCGTGTACGGTGGGAGGTCTATATAAGCAGAGCTGGTTTAGTGAACCGTCAGATCCGCTAGCATGG
TGAGCAAGGGCGAGGAGGTCATCAAAGAGTTCATGCGCTTCAAGGTGCGCATGGAGGGCTCCATGAACGG
CCACGAGTTCGAGATCGAGGGCGAGGGCGAGGGCCGCCCCTACGAGGGCACCCAGACCGCCAAGCTGAAG
GTGACCAAGGGCGGCCCCCTGCCCTTCGCCTGGGACATCCTGTCCCCCCAGTTCATGTACGGCTCCAAGG
CGTACGTGAAGCACCCCGCCGACATCCCCGATTACAAGAAGCTGTCCTTCCCCGAGGGCTTCAAGTGGGA
GCGCGTGATGAACTTCGAGGACGGCGGTCTGGTGACCGTGACCCAGGACTCCTCCCTGCAGGACGGCACG
CTGATCTACAAGGTGAAGATGCGCGGCACCAACTTCCCCCCCGACGGCCCCGTAATGCAGAAGAAGACCA
TGGGCTGGGAGGCCTCCACCGAGCGCCTGTACCCCCGCGACGGCGTGCTGAAGGGCGAGATCCACCAGGC
CCTGAAGCTGAAGGACGGCGGCCACTACCTGGTGGAGTTCAAGACCATCTACATGGCCAAGAAGCCCGTG
CAACTGCCCGGCTACTACTACGTGGACACCAAGCTGGACATCACCTCCCACAACGAGGACTACACCATCG
TGGAACAGTACGAGCGCTCCGAGGGCCGCCACCACCTGTTCCTGGGGCATGGCACCGGCAGCACCGGCAG
CGGCAGCTCCGGCACCGCCTCCTCCGAGGACAACAACATGGCCGTCATCAAAGAGTTCATGCGCTTCAAG
GTGCGCATGGAGGGCTCCATGAACGGCCACGAGTTCGAGATCGAGGGCGAGGGCGAGGGCCGCCCCTACG
AGGGCACCCAGACCGCCAAGCTGAAGGTGACCAAGGGCGGCCCCCTGCCCTTCGCCTGGGACATCCTGTC
CCCCCAGTTCATGTACGGCTCCAAGGCGTACGTGAAGCACCCCGCCGACATCCCCGATTACAAGAAGCTG
TCCTTCCCCGAGGGCTTCAAGTGGGAGCGCGTGATGAACTTCGAGGACGGCGGTCTGGTGACCGTGACCC
AGGACTCCTCCCTGCAGGACGGCACGCTGATCTACAAGGTGAAGATGCGCGGCACCAACTTCCCCCCCGA
CGGCCCCGTAATGCAGAAGAAGACCATGGGCTGGGAGGCCTCCACCGAGCGCCTGTACCCCCGCGACGGC
GTGCTGAAGGGCGAGATCCACCAGGCCCTGAAGCTGAAGGACGGCGGCCACTACCTGGTGGAGTTCAAGA
CCATCTACATGGCCAAGAAGCCCGTGCAACTGCCCGGCTACTACTACGTGGACACCAAGCTGGACATCAC
CTCCCACAACGAGGACTACACCATCGTGGAACAGTACGAGCGCTCCGAGGGCCGCCACCACCTGTTCCTG
TACGGCATGGACGAGCTGTACAAGTAAGAATTCGTCGAGGGACCTAATAACTTCGTATAGCATACATTAT
ACGAAGTTATACATGTTTAAGGGTTCCGGTTCCACTAGGTACAATTCGATATCAAGCTTATCGATAATCA
ACCTCTGGATTACAAAATTTGTGAAAGATTGACTGGTATTCTTAACTATGTTGCTCCTTTTACGCTATGT
GGATACGCTGCTTTAATGCCTTTGTATCATGCTATTGCTTCCCGTATGGCTTTCATTTTCTCCTCCTTGT
ATAAATCCTGGTTGCTGTCTCTTTATGAGGAGTTGTGGCCCGTTGTCAGGCAACGTGGCGTGGTGTGCAC
TGTGTTTGCTGACGCAACCCCCACTGGTTGGGGCATTGCCACCACCTGTCAGCTCCTTTCCGGGACTTTC
GCTTTCCCCCTCCCTATTGCCACGGCGGAACTCATCGCCGCCTGCCTTGCCCGCTGCTGGACAGGGGCTC
GGCTGTTGGGCACTGACAATTCCGTGGTGTTGTCGGGGAAATCATCGTCCTTTCCTTGGCTGCTCGCCTG
TGTTGCCACCTGGATTCTGCGCGGGACGTCCTTCTGCTACGTCCCTTCGGCCCTCAATCCAGCGGACCTT
CCTTCCCGCGGCCTGCTGCCGGCTCTGCGGCCTCTTCCGCGTCTTCGCCTTCGCCCTCAGACGAGTCGGA
TCTCCCTTTGGGCCGCCTCCCCGCATCGATACCGTCGACCTCGATCGAGACCTAGAAAAACATGGAGCAA
TCACAAGTAGCAATACAGCAGCTACCAATGCTGATTGTGCCTGGCTAGAAGCACAAGAGGAGGAGGAGGT
GGGTTTTCCAGTCACACCTCAGGTACCTTTAAGACCAATGACTTACAAGGCAGCTGTAGATCTTAGCCAC
TTTTTAAAAGAAAAGGGGGGACTGGAAGGGCTAATTCACTCCCAACGAAGACAAGATATCCTTGATCTGT
GGATCTACCACACACAAGGCTACTTCCCTGATTGGCAGAACTACACACCAGGGCCAGGGATCAGATATCC
ACTGACCTTTGGATGGTGCTACAAGCTAGTACCAGTTGAGCAAGAGAAGGTAGAAGAAGCCAATGAAGGA
GAGAACACCCGCTTGTTACACCCTGTGAGCCTGCATGGGATGGATGACCCGGAGAGAGAAGTATTAGAGT
GGAGGTTTGACAGCCGCCTAGCATTTCATCACATGGCCCGAGAGCTGCATCCGGACTGTACTGGGTCTCT
CTGGTTAGACCAGATCTGAGCCTGGGAGCTCTCTGGCTAACTAGGGAACCCACTGCTTAAGCCTCAATAA
AGCTTGCCTTGAGTGCTTCAAGTAGTGTGTGCCCGTCTGTTGTGTGACTCTGGTAACTAGAGATCCCTCA
GACCCTTTTAGTCAGTGTGGAAAATCTCTAGCAGCATGTGAGCAAAAGGCCAGCAAAAGGCCAGGAACCG
TAAAAAGGCCGCGTTGCTGGCGTTTTTCCATAGGCTCCGCCCCCCTGACGAGCATCACAAAAATCGACGC
TCAAGTCAGAGGTGGCGAAACCCGACAGGACTATAAAGATACCAGGCGTTTCCCCCTGGAAGCTCCCTCG
TGCGCTCTCCTGTTCCGACCCTGCCGCTTACCGGATACCTGTCCGCCTTTCTCCCTTCGGGAAGCGTGGC
GCTTTCTCATAGCTCACGCTGTAGGTATCTCAGTTCGGTGTAGGTCGTTCGCTCCAAGCTGGGCTGTGTG
CACGAACCCCCCGTTCAGCCCGACCGCTGCGCCTTATCCGGTAACTATCGTCTTGAGTCCAACCCGGTAA
GACACGACTTATCGCCACTGGCAGCAGCCACTGGTAACAGGATTAGCAGAGCGAGGTATGTAGGCGGTGC
TACAGAGTTCTTGAAGTGGTGGCCTAACTACGGCTACACTAGAAGAACAGTATTTGGTATCTGCGCTCTG
CTGAAGCCAGTTACCTTCGGAAAAAGAGTTGGTAGCTCTTGATCCGGCAAACAAACCACCGCTGGTAGCG
GTGGTTTTTTTGTTTGCAAGCAGCAGATTACGCGCAGAAAAAAAGGATCTCAAGAAGATCCTTTGATCTT
TTCTACGGGGTCTGACGCTCAGTGGAACGAAAACTCACGTTAAGGGATTTTGGTCATGAGATTATCAAAA
AGGATCTTCACCTAGATCCTTTTAAATTAAAAATGAAGTTTTAAATCAATCTAAAGTATATATGAGTAAA
CTTGGTCTGACAGTTACCAATGCTTAATCAGTGAGGCACCTATCTCAGCGATCTGTCTATTTCGTTCATC
CATAGTTGCCTGACTCCCCGTCGTGTAGATAACTACGATACGGGAGGGCTTACCATCTGGCCCCAGTGCT
GCAATGATACCGCGAGACCCACGCTCACCGGCTCCAGATTTATCAGCAATAAACCAGCCAGCCGGAAGGG
CCGAGCGCAGAAGTGGTCCTGCAACTTTATCCGCCTCCATCCAGTCTATTAATTGTTGCCGGGAAGCTAG
AGTAAGTAGTTCGCCAGTTAATAGTTTGCGCAACGTTGTTGCCATTGCTACAGGCATCGTGGTGTCACGC
TCGTCGTTTGGTATGGCTTCATTCAGCTCCGGTTCCCAACGATCAAGGCGAGTTACATGATCCCCCATGT
TGTGCAAAAAAGCGGTTAGCTCCTTCGGTCCTCCGATCGTTGTCAGAAGTAAGTTGGCCGCAGTGTTATC
ACTCATGGTTATGGCAGCACTGCATAATTCTCTTACTGTCATGCCATCCGTAAGATGCTTTTCTGTGACT
GGTGAGTACTCAACCAAGTCATTCTGAGAATAGTGTATGCGGCGACCGAGTTGCTCTTGCCCGGCGTCAA
TACGGGATAATACCGCGCCACATAGCAGAACTTTAAAAGTGCTCATCATTGGAAAACGTTCTTCGGGGCG
AAAACTCTCAAGGATCTTACCGCTGTTGAGATCCAGTTCGATGTAACCCACTCGTGCACCCAACTGATCT
TCAGCATCTTTTACTTTCACCAGCGTTTCTGGGTGAGCAAAAACAGGAAGGCAAAATGCCGCAAAAAAGG
GAATAAGGGCGACACGGAAATGTTGAATACTCATACTCTTCCTTTTTCAATATTATTGAAGCATTTATCA
GGGTTATTGTCTCATGAGCGGATACATATTTGAATGTATTTAGAAAAATAAACAAATAGGGGTTCCGCGC
ACATTTCCCCGAAAAGTGCCACCTGACGTCGACGGATCGGGAGATCTCCCGATCCCCTATGGTGCACTCT
CAGTACAATCTGCTCTGATGCCGCATAGTTAAGCCAGTATCTGCTCCCTGCTTGTGTGTTGGAGGTCGCT
GAGTAGTGCGCGAGCAAAATTTAAGCTACAACAAGGCAAGGCTTGACCGACAATTGCATGAAGAATCTGC
TTAGGGTTAGGCGTTTTGCGCTGCTTCGCGATGTACGGGCCAGATATACGCGTTGACATTGATTATTGAC
TAGTTATTAATAGTAATCAATTACGGGGTCATTAGTTCATAGCCCATATATGGAGTTCCGCGTTACATAA
CTTACGGTAAATGGCCCGCCTGGCTGACCGCCCAACGACCCCCGCCCATTGACGTCAATAATGACGTATG
TTCCCATAGTAACGCCAATAGGGACTTTCCATTGACGTCAATGGGTGGAGTATTTACGGTAAACTGCCCA
CTTGGCAGTACATCAAGTGTATCATATGCCAAGTACGCCCCCTATTGACGTCAATGACGGTAAATGGCCC
GCCTGGCATTATGCCCAGTACATGACCTTATGGGACTTTCCTACTTGGCAGTACATCTACGTATTAGTCA
TCGCTATTACCATGGTGATGCGGTTTTGGCAGTACATCAATGGGCGTGGATAGCGGTTTGACTCACGGGG
ATTTCCAAGTCTCCACCCCATTGACGTCAATGGGAGTTTGTTTTGGCACCAAAATCAACGGGACTTTCCA
AAATGTCGTAACAACTCCGCCCCATTGACGCAAATGGGCGGTAGGCGTGTACGGTGGGAGGTCTATATAA
GCAGCGCGTTTTGCCTGTACTGGGTCTCTCTGGTTAGACCAGATCTGAGCCTGGGAGCTCTCTGGCTAAC
TAGGGAACCCACTGCTTAAGCCTCAATAAAGCTTGCCTTGAGTGCTTCAAGTAGTGTGTGCCCGTCTGTT
GTGTGACTCTGGTAACTAGAGATCCCTCAGACCCTTTTAGTCAGTGTGGAAAATCTCTAGCAGTGGCGCC
CGAACAGGGACTTGAAAGCGAAAGGGAAACCAGAGGAGCTCTCTCGACGCAGGACTCGGCTTGCTGAAGC
GCGCACGGCAAGAGGCGAGGGGCGGCGACTGGTGAGTACGCCAAAAATTTTGACTAGCGGAGGCTAGAAG
GAGAGAGATGGGTGCGAGAGCGTCAGTATTAAGCGGGGGAGAATTAGATCGCGATGGGAAAAAATTCGGT
TAAGGCCAGGGGGAAAGAAAAAATATAAATTAAAACATATAGTATGGGCAAGCAGGGAGCTAGAACGATT
CGCAGTTAATCCTGGCCTGTTAGAAACATCAGAAGGCTGTAGACAAATACTGGGACAGCTACAACCATCC
CTTCAGACAGGATCAGAAGAACTTAGATCATTATATAATACAGTAGCAACCCTCTATTGTGTGCATCAAA
GGATAGAGATAAAAGACACCAAGGAAGCTTTAGACAAGATAGAGGAAGAGCAAAACAAAAGTAAGACCAC
CGCACAGCAAGCGGCCGGCCGCTGATCTTCAGACCTGGAGGAGGAGATATGAGGGACAATTGGAGAAGTG
AATTATATAAATATAAAGTAGTAAAAATTGAACCATTAGGAGTAGCACCCACCAAGGCAAAGAGAAGAGT
GGTGCAGAGAGAAAAAAGAGCAGTGGGAATAGGAGCTTTGTTCCTTGGGTTCTTGGGAGCAGCAGGAAGC
ACTATGGGCGCAGCGTCAATGACGCTGACGGTACAGGCCAGACAATTATTGTCTGGTATAGTGCAGCAGC
AGAACAATTTGCTGAGGGCTATTGAGGCGCAACAGCATCTGTTGCAACTCACAGTCTGGGGCATCAAGCA
GCTCCAGGCAAGAATCCTGGCTGTGGAAAGATACCTAAAGGATCAACAGCTCCTGGGGATTTGGGGTTGC
TCTGGAAAACTCATTTGCACCACTGCTGTGCCTTGGAATGCTAGTTGGAGTAATAAATCTCTGGAACAGA
TTTGGAATCACACGACCTGGATGGAGTGGGACAGAGAAATTAACAATTACACAAGCTTAATACACTCCTT
AATTGAAGAATCGCAAAACCAGCAAGAAAAGAATGAACAAGAATTATTGGAATTAGATAAATGGGCAAGT
TTGTGGAATTGGTTTAACATAACAAATTGGCTGTGGTATATAAAATTATTCATAATGATAGTAGGAGGCT
TGGTAGGTTTAAGAATAGTTTTTGCTGTACTTTCTATAGTGAATAGAGTTAGGCAGGGATATTCACCATT
ATCGTTTCAGACCCACCTCCCAACCCCGAGGGGACCCGACAGGCCCGAAGGAATAGAAGAAGAAGGTGGA
GAGAGAGACAGAGACAGATCCATTCGATTAGTGAACGGATCGGCACTGCGTGCGCCAATTCTGCAGACAA
ATGGCAGTATTCATCCACAATTTTAAAAGAAAAGGGGGGATTGGGGGGTACAGTGCAGGGGAAAGAATAG
TAGACATAATAGCAACAGACATACAAACTAAAGAATTACAAAAACAAATTACAAAAATTCAAAATTTTCG
GGTTTATTACAGGGACAGCAGAGATCCAGTTTGGTTAGTACCGGGCCCGCTCTAGA
Features (pLannotate 1.2.2; 24 found; start..end, strand, type, name):
      1..313     +  promoter       U6 promoter: RNA polymerase III promoter for mouse U6 snRNA (Das et al., 1988)
    372..397     -  misc_feature   MCS (fragment): pBluescript multiple cloning site
    432..465     +  protein_bind   loxP: Cre-mediated recombination occurs in the 8-bp core sequence (GCATACAT). Cre recombinase
    581..884     +  enhancer       CMV enhancer: human cytomegalovirus immediate early enhancer
    885..1088    +  promoter       CMV promoter: human cytomegalovirus (CMV) immediate early promoter
   1117..2544    +  CDS            tdTomato: tdTomato is a basic (constitutively fluorescent) orange fluorescent protein published in 2004, derived from Discosoma sp.. It is reported to be a somewhat slowly-maturing tandem dimer with low acid sensitivity.
   2567..2600    +  protein_bind   loxP: Cre-mediated recombination occurs in the 8-bp core sequence (GCATACAT). Cre recombinase
   2633..2656    +  misc_feature   MCS (fragment): pBluescript multiple cloning site
   2656..3244    +  misc_feature   WPRE: woodchuck hepatitis virus posttranscriptional regulatory element
   3245..3264    +  misc_feature   MCS (fragment): pBluescript multiple cloning site
   3266..3766    +  CDS            nef (fragment): NEF_HV1LA - Experimental evidence at protein level: Swiss-Prot protein existence level 1. Extracellular Nef protein targets CD4(+) T-lymphocytes for apoptosis by interacting with CXCR4 surface receptors. From Human immunodeficiency virus type 1 group M subtype B (isolate Lai) (HIV-1).
   3773..3953    +  LTR            5' LTR (truncated): truncated 5' long terminal repeat (LTR) from HIV-1
   4015..4603    -  rep_origin     ori: high-copy-number ColE1/pMB1/pBR322/pUC origin of replication
   4774..5634    -  CDS            AmpR: β-lactamase; bla; confers resistance to ampicillin, carbenicillin, and related antibiotics
   5635..5739    -  promoter       AmpR promoter: bla
   5798..5850    -  misc_feature   bom (fragment): basis of mobility region from pBR322
   6005..6384    +  enhancer       CMV enhancer: human cytomegalovirus immediate early enhancer
   6385..6584    +  promoter       CMV promoter: human cytomegalovirus (CMV) immediate early promoter
   6602..6782    +  LTR            5' LTR (truncated): truncated 5' long terminal repeat (LTR) from HIV-1
   6829..6954    +  misc_feature   HIV-1 Ψ: packaging signal of human immunodeficiency virus type 1
   6938..7276    +  CDS            HIV-1 gag (fragment): gag protein from human immunodeficiency virus 1; gag
   7451..7684    +  misc_feature   RRE: The Rev response element (RRE) of HIV-1 allows for Rev-dependent mRNA export from the nucleus to the cytoplasm.
   8061..8161    +  CDS            Rev (fragment): human immunodeficiency virus 1 (HIV-1) Rev protein; rev; enhances nuclear export of unspliced and incompletely spliced viral mRNAs
   8211..8328    +  misc_feature   cPPT/CTS: central polypurine tract and central termination sequence of HIV-1
