[The description below was written by a language model from this plasmid's Addgene catalogue record and pLannotate feature annotations shown in this document.]
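Description:
pLL3.7-Rictor-shRNA is a lentiviral RNAi vector built on the pLL3.7 (LentiLox) backbone and designed to knock down mouse Rictor. It is propagated in bacteria through a high-copy ColE1/pUC-type origin and selected with ampicillin via the β-lactamase gene. The sequenced record is 8,386 nt. The viral portion has a third-generation-style layout. A CMV enhancer/promoter sits upstream of a truncated HIV-1 5' LTR to drive genomic RNA production in packaging cells. This is followed by the Ψ packaging signal with a gag fragment, the Rev response element for Rev-dependent nuclear export, and the cPPT/CTS element, which aids nuclear import of the reverse-transcribed genome. At the 3' end, the annotation software labels a nef-fragment region and a second truncated LTR, which together occupy the position of the 3' LTR.

The payload has two expression units. A mouse U6 RNA polymerase III promoter drives the short hairpin RNA against Rictor, which was cloned between HpaI (destroyed during cloning) and XhoI sites just downstream of the promoter. The hairpin itself is not separately annotated in the feature table. Downstream, a CMV enhancer/promoter expresses tdTomato, so transduced or transfected cells can be identified by fluorescence. Although the catalogue lists tdTomato under tags, it is an independent reporter rather than a fusion partner. The CMV-tdTomato cassette is flanked by two loxP sites in the same orientation, so Cre recombinase would be expected to excise the reporter. A WPRE after the second loxP site enhances transcript stability and expression. The associated publication concerns mTORC2-AKT-GSK3β signalling in AMPA receptor internalization, consistent with using the vector to deplete Rictor while marking the affected cells.
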