Addgene plasmid #157930: pLL3.7-Rictor-shRNA
Purpose: Knockdown of Rictor
Depositing lab: Baoji Xu. Depositing organization: UF Scripps Biomedical Research. Publication: Caspase-2 promotes AMPA receptor internalization and cognitive flexibility via mTORC2-AKT-GSK3beta signaling. Xu ZX, Tan JW, Xu H, Hill CJ, Ostrovskaya O, Martemyanov KA, Xu B. Nat Commun. 2019 Aug 9;10(1):3622. doi: 10.1038/s41467-019-11575-1. PubMed 31399584.
Backbone
  Vector backbone: pLL3.7
  Backbone size w/o insert (bp): 7650
  Vector type: Lentiviral, RNAi
Growth in bacteria
  Bacterial resistance: Ampicillin, 100 μg/mL
  Growth temperature: 30°C
  Growth strain: NEB Stable
  Copy number: Unknown
Gene/Insert
  Gene/Insert name: Rictor shRNA
  gRNA/shRNA sequence: GCCAGTAAGATGGGAATCATT
  Species: M. musculus (mouse)
  Promoter: mouse U6
  Tag / fusion protein: tdTomato
  Cloning method: Restriction Enzyme; 5′ cloning site HpaI (destroyed during cloning); 3′ cloning site XhoI (not destroyed)
  Sequencing primers: 5′ U6 (5'-cagtgcaggggaaagaatagtagac-3')
Terms and licenses: Academic/Nonprofit Terms; Industry Terms: Not Available to Industry
How to cite: pLL3.7-Rictor-shRNA was a gift from Baoji Xu (Addgene plasmid # 157930 ; http://n2t.net/addgene:157930 ; RRID:Addgene_157930)
